Addgene plasmid #38066: pFRT/TO/HIS/FLAG/HA-HNRNPD
Depositing lab: Markus Landthaler. Depositing organization: Max-Delbrueck-Centrum fuer Molekulare Medizin (MDC). Publication: The mRNA-Bound Proteome and Its Global Occupancy Profile on Protein-Coding Transcripts. Baltz AG, Munschauer M, Schwanhausser B, Vasile A, Murakawa Y, Schueler M, Youngs N, Penfold-Brown D, Drew K, Milek M, Wyler E, Bonneau R, Selbach M, Dieterich C, Landthaler M. Mol Cell. 2012 Jun 8;46(5):674-90. 10.1016/j.molcel.2012.05.021 PubMed 22681889.
Backbone
  Vector backbone: pFRT/TO/HIS/FLAG/HA-DEST
  Backbone size w/o insert (bp): 5496
  Total vector size (bp): 6564
  Vector type: Mammalian Expression
  Selectable markers: Hygromycin, Blasticidin
Growth in bacteria
  Bacterial resistance: Ampicillin, 100 μg/mL
  Growth temperature: 37°C
  Growth strain: DH5alpha
  Copy number: Unknown
Gene/Insert
  Gene/Insert name: HNRNPD heterogeneous nuclear ribonucleoprotein D (AU-rich element RNA binding protein 1, 37kDa) (alt name: P37; AUF1; AUF1A; HNRPD; hnRNPD0)
  Species: H. sapiens (human)
  Insert size (bp): 1068
  GenBank ID: NM_031370.2 NP_112738.1
  Entrez Gene: HNRNPD (a.k.a. AUF1, AUF1A, HNRPD, P37, hnRNPD0)
  Tag / fusion protein: HIS/FLAG/HA (N terminal on backbone)
  Cloning method: Gateway Cloning
  Sequencing primers: 5′ CMV; 3′ BGH
Terms and licenses: Academic/Nonprofit Terms; Industry Terms: Not Available to Industry
How to cite: pFRT/TO/HIS/FLAG/HA-HNRNPD was a gift from Markus Landthaler (Addgene plasmid # 38066 ; http://n2t.net/addgene:38066 ; RRID:Addgene_38066)
