[The description below was written by a language model from this plasmid's Addgene catalogue record and pLannotate feature annotations shown in this document.]
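Description:
pFRT/TO/HIS/FLAG/HA-HNRNPD is a 6,564 bp mammalian expression plasmid made by Gateway recombination of the human HNRNPD (AUF1) coding sequence into the pFRT/TO/HIS/FLAG/HA-DEST destination vector. It is propagated in E. coli through a high-copy ColE1/pUC-type origin and selected with ampicillin via the β-lactamase gene. A fragment of the f1 origin and remnants of the lac promoter/operator region are also present in the backbone.

The expression cassette is driven by the CMV enhancer/promoter followed by tet operator sequences (the "TO" in the name; the annotation software labels these as PLtetO-1 and TRE3G fragments). In cells expressing the Tet repressor, transcription is therefore held off until tetracycline or doxycycline is added. Downstream lie N-terminal His and FLAG tags; the catalogue also lists an HA tag, though the feature table does not annotate it. Next come attB1, the roughly 1.07 kb HNRNPD open reading frame, attB2 and the bGH polyadenylation signal. V5 tag and additional attB2 annotations appear after the insert, but the record does not list V5 as a fusion tag.

An FRT site sits directly upstream of a hygromycin resistance gene that has no annotated complete promoter of its own. This arrangement allows FLP-mediated integration into a genomic FRT landing site, which is expected to activate hygromycin resistance and yield isogenic stable lines. Blasticidin is also listed as a selectable marker, but no blasticidin resistance gene is annotated on the plasmid, so it may relate to the host cell line. HNRNPD binds AU-rich elements in mRNA 3′ UTRs, and the associated publication concerns the mRNA-bound proteome, consistent with use for inducible expression and affinity purification of the tagged RNA-binding protein.
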