Features (pLannotate 1.2.2; 29 found; start..end, strand, type, name):
     67..108     +  CDS            V5 tag: epitope tag from simian virus 5
    152..376     +  polyA_signal   bGH poly(A) signal: bovine growth hormone polyadenylation signal
    380..401     +  promoter       SV40 promoter (fragment): SV40 enhancer and early promoter
    422..655     +  rep_origin     f1 ori (fragment) (sequence partly withheld): f1 bacteriophage origin of replication; arrow indicates direction of (+) strand synthesis
    660..707     +  protein_bind   FRT: FLP-mediated recombination occurs in the 8-bp core sequence TCTAGAAA (Turan and Bode, 2011). FLP recombinase from the Saccharomyces cerevisiae 2μ plasmid
    715..1737    +  CDS            HygR: hygromycin B phosphotransferase confers resistance to hygromycin
   1747..1872    +  CDS            ble (fragment): BLE_KLEPN - Experimental evidence at protein level: Swiss-Prot protein existence level 1. Binding protein with a strong affinity to the bleomycin family of antibiotics. Binds to CL990; an antimitotic-antibiotic compound. From Klebsiella pneumoniae.
   1867..1988    +  polyA_signal   SV40 poly(A) signal: SV40 polyadenylation signal
   2061..2077    -  protein_bind   lac operator: The lac repressor binds to the lac operator to inhibit transcription in E. coli. This inhibition can be relieved by adding lactose or isopropyl-β-D-thiogalactopyranoside (IPTG). lac repressor encoded by lacI
   2085..2115    -  promoter       lac promoter: promoter for the E. coli lac operon
   2130..2151    -  protein_bind   CAP binding site: CAP binding activates transcription in the presence of cAMP. E. coli catabolite activator protein
   2164..2256    -  CDS            lacI (fragment): lac repressor; lacI; The lac repressor binds to the lac operator to inhibit transcription in E. coli. This inhibition can be relieved by adding lactose or isopropyl-β-D-thiogalactopyranoside (IPTG).
   2439..3027    -  rep_origin     ori: high-copy-number ColE1/pMB1/pBR322/pUC origin of replication
   3198..4058    -  CDS            AmpR: β-lactamase; bla; confers resistance to ampicillin, carbenicillin, and related antibiotics
   4059..4163    -  promoter       AmpR promoter: bla
   4222..4274    -  misc_feature   bom (fragment): basis of mobility region from pBR322
   4429..4808    +  enhancer       CMV enhancer: human cytomegalovirus immediate early enhancer
   4881..4898    -  promoter       CMV promoter (fragment): human cytomegalovirus (CMV) immediate early promoter
   4961..5012    +  promoter       CMVd2 promoter: truncated human cytomegalovirus (CMV) immediate early promoter that yields moderately reduced expression relative to the full-length promoter
   5014..5033    +  promoter       PLtetO-1 promoter (fragment): modified phage lambda PL promoter with tet operator sites (Lutz and Bujard, 1997)
   5035..5054    +  promoter       PLtetO-1 promoter (fragment): modified phage lambda PL promoter with tet operator sites (Lutz and Bujard, 1997)
   5062..5095    +  promoter       TRE3GV promoter (fragment): 3rd-generation Tet-responsive promoter that can be activated by binding of Tet-On® 3G, optimized for retroviral and lentiviral vectors
   5187..5210    +  CDS            9xHis (fragment): 9xHis affinity tag
   5217..5237    +  CDS            FLAG (fragment): FLAG® epitope tag, followed by an enterokinase cleavage site
   5280..5304    +  protein_bind   attB1: mutant version of attB; recombination site for the Gateway® BP reaction BP Clonase™
   5310..6374    +  CDS            HNRNPD: HNRPD_HUMAN - Also known as AUF1, HNRPD. Experimental evidence at protein level: Swiss-Prot protein existence level 1. Binds with high affinity to RNA molecules that contain AU- rich elements (AREs) found within the 3'-UTR of many proto-oncogenes and cytokine mRNAs. Also binds to double- and single-stranded DNA sequences in a specific manner and functions a transcription factor. Each of the RNA-binding domains specifically can bind solely to a single-stranded non-monotonous 5'-UUAG-3' sequence and also weaker to the single-stranded 5'-TTAGGG-3' telomeric DNA repeat. Binds RNA oligonucleotides
   6379..6403    -  protein_bind   attB2: mutant version of attB; recombination site for the Gateway® BP reaction BP Clonase™
   6456..6497    +  CDS            V5 tag: epitope tag from simian virus 5
   6554..14      -  protein_bind   attB2 (across the origin): mutant version of attB; recombination site for the Gateway® BP reaction BP Clonase™
>Addgene plasmid #38066 | pFRT/TO/HIS/FLAG/HA-HNRNPD | depositor full sequence | sequence record 47974 | pFRT/TO/HIS/FLAG/HA-HNRNPD sequence 6564 bps
TTGTACAAAGTGGTTGATATCCAGCACAGTGGCGGCCGCTCAAGTCTAGAGGGCCCGCGGTTCGAAGGTA
AGCCTATCCCTAACCCTCTCCTCGGTCTCGATTCTACGCTCGAGTCTAGAGGGCCCGTTTAAACCCGCTG
ATCAGCCTCGACTGTGCCTTCTAGTTGCCAGCCATCTGTTGTTTGCCCCTCCCCCGTGCCTTCCTTGACC
CTGGAAGGTGCCACTCCCACTGTCCTTTCCTAATAAAATGAGGAAATTGCATCGCATTGTCTGAGTAGGT
GTCATTCTATTCTGGGGGGTGGGGTGGGGCAGGACAGCAAGGGGGAGGATTGGGAAGACAATAGCAGGCA
TGCTGGGGATGCGGTGGGCTCTATGGCTTCTGAGGCGGAAAGAACCAGCTGGGGCTCTAGGGGGTATCCC
C
[124 nt withheld, positions 422-545]
C
[91 nt withheld, positions 547-637]
AGGGTGATGGTTCACGTACCTAGAAGTTCCTATTCCGAAGTTCCTATTCTCTAGAAAGTATAGGAACTTC
CTTGGCCAAAAAGCCTGAACTCACCGCGACGTCTGTCGAGAAGTTTCTGATCGAAAAGTTCGACAGCGTC
TCCGACCTGATGCAGCTCTCGGAGGGCGAAGAATCTCGTGCTTTCAGCTTCGATGTAGGAGGGCGTGGAT
ATGTCCTGCGGGTAAATAGCTGCGCCGATGGTTTCTACAAAGATCGTTATGTTTATCGGCACTTTGCATC
GGCCGCGCTCCCGATTCCGGAAGTGCTTGACATTGGGGAGTTCAGCGAGAGCCTGACCTATTGCATCTCC
CGCCGTGCACAGGGTGTCACGTTGCAAGACCTGCCTGAAACCGAACTGCCCGCTGTTCTGCAGCCGGTCG
CGGAGGCCATGGATGCGATCGCTGCGGCCGATCTTAGCCAGACGAGCGGGTTCGGCCCATTCGGACCGCA
AGGAATCGGTCAATACACTACATGGCGTGATTTCATATGCGCGATTGCTGATCCCCATGTGTATCACTGG
CAAACTGTGATGGACGACACCGTCAGTGCGTCCGTCGCGCAGGCTCTCGATGAGCTGATGCTTTGGGCCG
AGGACTGCCCCGAAGTCCGGCACCTCGTGCACGCGGATTTCGGCTCCAACAATGTCCTGACGGACAATGG
CCGCATAACAGCGGTCATTGACTGGAGCGAGGCGATGTTCGGGGATTCCCAATACGAGGTCGCCAACATC
TTCTTCTGGAGGCCGTGGTTGGCTTGTATGGAGCAGCAGACGCGCTACTTCGAGCGGAGGCATCCGGAGC
TTGCAGGATCGCCGCGGCTCCGGGCGTATATGCTCCGCATTGGTCTTGACCAACTCTATCAGAGCTTGGT
TGACGGCAATTTCGATGATGCAGCTTGGGCGCAGGGTCGATGCGACGCAATCGTCCGATCCGGAGCCGGG
ACTGTCGGGCGTACACAAATCGCCCGCAGAAGCGCGGCCGTCTGGACCGATGGCTGTGTAGAAGTACTCG
CCGATAGTGGAAACCGACGCCCCAGCACTCGTCCGAGGGCAAAGGAATAGCACGTACTACGAGATTTCGA
TTCCACCGCCGCCTTCTATGAAAGGTTGGGCTTCGGAATCGTTTTCCGGGACGCCGGCTGGATGATCCTC
CAGCGCGGGGATCTCATGCTGGAGTTCTTCGCCCACCCCAACTTGTTTATTGCAGCTTATAATGGTTACA
AATAAAGCAATAGCATCACAAATTTCACAAATAAAGCATTTTTTTCACTGCATTCTAGTTGTGGTTTGTC
CAAACTCATCAATGTATCTTATCATGTCTGTATACCGTCGACCTCTAGCTAGAGCTTGGCGTAATCATGG
TCATAGCTGTTTCCTGTGTGAAATTGTTATCCGCTCACAATTCCACACAACATACGAGCCGGAAGCATAA
AGTGTAAAGCCTGGGGTGCCTAATGAGTGAGCTAACTCACATTAATTGCGTTGCGCTCACTGCCCGCTTT
CCAGTCGGGAAACCTGTCGTGCCAGCTGCATTAATGAATCGGCCAACGCGCGGGGAGAGGCGGTTTGCGT
ATTGGGCGCTCTTCCGCTTCCTCGCTCACTGACTCGCTGCGCTCGGTCGTTCGGCTGCGGCGAGCGGTAT
CAGCTCACTCAAAGGCGGTAATACGGTTATCCACAGAATCAGGGGATAACGCAGGAAAGAACATGTGAGC
AAAAGGCCAGCAAAAGGCCAGGAACCGTAAAAAGGCCGCGTTGCTGGCGTTTTTCCATAGGCTCCGCCCC
CCTGACGAGCATCACAAAAATCGACGCTCAAGTCAGAGGTGGCGAAACCCGACAGGACTATAAAGATACC
AGGCGTTTCCCCCTGGAAGCTCCCTCGTGCGCTCTCCTGTTCCGACCCTGCCGCTTACCGGATACCTGTC
CGCCTTTCTCCCTTCGGGAAGCGTGGCGCTTTCTCATAGCTCACGCTGTAGGTATCTCAGTTCGGTGTAG
GTCGTTCGCTCCAAGCTGGGCTGTGTGCACGAACCCCCCGTTCAGCCCGACCGCTGCGCCTTATCCGGTA
ACTATCGTCTTGAGTCCAACCCGGTAAGACACGACTTATCGCCACTGGCAGCAGCCACTGGTAACAGGAT
TAGCAGAGCGAGGTATGTAGGCGGTGCTACAGAGTTCTTGAAGTGGTGGCCTAACTACGGCTACACTAGA
AGGACAGTATTTGGTATCTGCGCTCTGCTGAAGCCAGTTACCTTCGGAAAAAGAGTTGGTAGCTCTTGAT
CCGGCAAACAAACCACCGCTGGTAGCGGTGGTTTTTTTGTTTGCAAGCAGCAGATTACGCGCAGAAAAAA
AGGATCTCAAGAAGATCCTTTGATCTTTTCTACGGGGTCTGACGCTCAGTGGAACGAAAACTCACGTTAA
GGGATTTTGGTCATGAGATTATCAAAAAGGATCTTCACCTAGATCCTTTTAAATTAAAAATGAAGTTTTA
AATCAATCTAAAGTATATATGAGTAAACTTGGTCTGACAGTTACCAATGCTTAATCAGTGAGGCACCTAT
CTCAGCGATCTGTCTATTTCGTTCATCCATAGTTGCCTGACTCCCCGTCGTGTAGATAACTACGATACGG
GAGGGCTTACCATCTGGCCCCAGTGCTGCAATGATACCGCGAGACCCACGCTCACCGGCTCCAGATTTAT
CAGCAATAAACCAGCCAGCCGGAAGGGCCGAGCGCAGAAGTGGTCCTGCAACTTTATCCGCCTCCATCCA
GTCTATTAATTGTTGCCGGGAAGCTAGAGTAAGTAGTTCGCCAGTTAATAGTTTGCGCAACGTTGTTGCC
ATTGCTACAGGCATCGTGGTGTCACGCTCGTCGTTTGGTATGGCTTCATTCAGCTCCGGTTCCCAACGAT
CAAGGCGAGTTACATGATCCCCCATGTTGTGCAAAAAAGCGGTTAGCTCCTTCGGTCCTCCGATCGTTGT
CAGAAGTAAGTTGGCCGCAGTGTTATCACTCATGGTTATGGCAGCACTGCATAATTCTCTTACTGTCATG
CCATCCGTAAGATGCTTTTCTGTGACTGGTGAGTACTCAACCAAGTCATTCTGAGAATAGTGTATGCGGC
GACCGAGTTGCTCTTGCCCGGCGTCAATACGGGATAATACCGCGCCACATAGCAGAACTTTAAAAGTGCT
CATCATTGGAAAACGTTCTTCGGGGCGAAAACTCTCAAGGATCTTACCGCTGTTGAGATCCAGTTCGATG
TAACCCACTCGTGCACCCAACTGATCTTCAGCATCTTTTACTTTCACCAGCGTTTCTGGGTGAGCAAAAA
CAGGAAGGCAAAATGCCGCAAAAAAGGGAATAAGGGCGACACGGAAATGTTGAATACTCATACTCTTCCT
TTTTCAATATTATTGAAGCATTTATCAGGGTTATTGTCTCATGAGCGGATACATATTTGAATGTATTTAG
AAAAATAAACAAATAGGGGTTCCGCGCACATTTCCCCGAAAAGTGCCACCTGACGTCGACGGATCGGGAG
ATCTCCCGATCCCCTATGGTGCACTCTCAGTACAATCTGCTCTGATGCCGCATAGTTAAGCCAGTATCTG
CTCCCTGCTTGTGTGTTGGAGGTCGCTGAGTAGTGCGCGAGCAAAATTTAAGCTACAACAAGGCAAGGCT
TGACCGACAATTGCATGAAGAATCTGCTTAGGGTTAGGCGTTTTGCGCTGCTTCGCGATGTACGGGCCAG
ATATACGCGTTGACATTGATTATTGACTAGTTATTAATAGTAATCAATTACGGGGTCATTAGTTCATAGC
CCATATATGGAGTTCCGCGTTACATAACTTACGGTAAATGGCCCGCCTGGCTGACCGCCCAACGACCCCC
GCCCATTGACGTCAATAATGACGTATGTTCCCATAGTAACGCCAATAGGGACTTTCCATTGACGTCAATG
GGTGGAGTATTTACGGTAAACTGCCCACTTGGCAGTACATCAAGTGTATCATATGCCAAGTACGCCCCCT
ATTGACGTCAATGACGGTAAATGGCCCGCCTGGCATTATGCCCAGTACATGACCTTATGGGACTTTCCTA
CTTGGCAGTACATCTACGTATTAGTCATCGCTATTACCATGGTGATGCGGTTTTGGCAGTACATCAATGG
GCGTGGATAGCGGTTTGACTCACGGGGATTTCCAAGTCTCCACCCCATTGACGTCAATGGGAGTTTGTTT
TGGAACCAAAATCAACGGGACTTTCCAAAATGTCGTAACAACTCCGCCCCATTGACGCAAATGGGCGGTA
GGCGTGTACGGTGGGAGGTCTATATAAGCAGAGCTCTCCCTATCAGTGATAGAGATCTCCCTATCAGTGA
TAGAGATCGTCGACGAGCTCGTTTAGTGAACCGTCAGATCGCCTGGAGACGCCATCCACGCTGTTTTGAC
CTCCATAGAAGACACCGGGACCGATCCAGCCTCCGGACTCTAGCGTTTAAACTTAAGCTTGGTACCATGC
ACCACCACCACCACCACCACCACATGGACTACAAGGACGACGATGACAAGTACCCTTATGACGTGCCCGA
TTACGCTTTGAACCAGATATCAACAAGTTTGTACAAAAAAGCAGGCTCCACCATGTCGGAGGAGCAGTTC
GGCGGGGACGGGGCGGCGGCAGCGGCAACGGCGGCGGTAGGCGGCTCGGCGGGCGAGCAGGAGGGAGCCA
TGGTGGCGGCGACACAGGGGGCAGCGGCGGCGGCGGGAAGCGGAGCCGGGACCGGGGGCGGAACCGCGTC
TGGAGGCACCGAAGGGGGCAGCGCCGAGTCGGAGGGGGCGAAGATTGACGCCAGTAAGAACGAGGAGGAT
GAAGGCCATTCAAACTCCTCCCCACGACACTCTGAAGCAGCGACGGCACAGCGGGAAGAATGGAAAATGT
TTATAGGAGGCCTTAGCTGGGACACTACAAAGAAAGATCTGAAGGACTACTTTTCCAAATTTGGTGAAGT
TGTAGACTGCACTCTGAAGTTAGATCCTATCACAGGGCGATCAAGGGGTTTTGGCTTTGTGCTATTTAAA
GAATCGGAGAGTGTAGATAAGGTCATGGATCAAAAAGAACATAAATTGAATGGGAAGGTGATTGATCCTA
AAAGGGCCAAAGCCATGAAAACAAAAGAGCCGGTTAAAAAAATTTTTGTTGGTGGCCTTTCTCCAGATAC
ACCTGAAGAGAAAATAAGGGAGTACTTTGGTGGTTTTGGTGAGGTGGAATCCATAGAGCTCCCCATGGAC
AACAAGACCAATAAGAGGCGTGGGTTCTGCTTTATTACCTTTAAGGAAGAAGAACCAGTGAAGAAGATAA
TGGAAAAGAAATACCACAATGTTGGTCTTAGTAAATGTGAAATAAAAGTAGCCATGTCGAAGGAACAATA
TCAGCAACAGCAACAGTGGGGATCTAGAGGAGGATTTGCAGGAAGAGCTCGTGGAAGAGGTGGTGGCCCC
AGTCAAAACTGGAACCAGGGATATAGTAACTATTGGAATCAAGGCTATGGCAACTATGGATATAACAGCC
AAGGTTACGGTGGTTATGGAGGATATGACTACACTGGTTACAACAACTACTATGGATATGGTGATTATAG
CAACCAGCAGAGTGGTTATGGGAAGGTATCCAGGCGAGGTGGTCATCAAAATAGCTACAAACCATACTAG
GACCCAGCTTTCTTGTACAAAGTGGTTGATATCCAGCACAGTGGCGGCCGCTCAAGTCTAGAGGGCCCGC
GGTTCGAAGGTAAGCCTATCCCTAACCCTCTCCTCGGTCTCGATTCTACGCGTACCTGATCCGCGGCCGC
ATAGATAACTGATCCAGTGTGCCTCGAGATATCTAGACCCAGCTTTC
