>Addgene plasmid #38066 | pFRT/TO/HIS/FLAG/HA-HNRNPD | addgene partial sequence | sequence record 53420 | CMV-F 5'-CGCAAATGGGCGGTAGGCGTG-3'
CCTATCAGTGATAGAGATCTCCCTATCAGTGATAGAGATCGTCGACGAGCTCGTTTAGTGAACCGTCAGA
TCGCCTGGAGACGCCATCCACGCTGTTTTGACCTCCATAGAAGACACCGGGACCGATCCAGCCTCCGGAC
TCTAGCGTTTAAACTTAAGCTTGGTACCATGCACCACCACCACCACCACCACCACATGGACTACAAGGAC
GACGATGACAAGTACCCTTATGACGTGCCCGATTACGCTTTGAACCAGATATCAACAAGTTTGTACAAAA
AAGCAGGCTCCACCATGTCGGAGGAGCAGTTCGGCGGGGACGGGGCGGCGGCAGCGGCAACGGCGGCGGT
AGGCGGCTCGGCGGGCGAGCAGGAGGGAGCCATGGTGGCGGCGACACAGGGGGCAGCGGCGGCGGCGGGA
AGCGGAGCCGGGACCGGGGGCGGAACCGCGTCTGGAGGCACCGAAGGGGGCAGCGCCGAGTCGGAGGGGG
CGAAGATTGACGCCAGTAAGAACGAGGAGGATGAAGGCCATTCAAACTCCTCCCCACGACACTCTGAAGC
AGCGACGGCACAGCGGGAAGAATGGAAAATGTTTATAGGAGGCCTTAGCTGGGACACTACAAAGAAAGAT
CTGAAGGACTACTTTTCCAAATTTGGTGAAGTTGTAGACTGCACTCTGAAGTTAGATCCTATCACAGGGC
GATCAAGGGGTTTTGGCTTTGTGCTATTTAAAGAATCGGAGAGTGTAGATAAGGTCATGGATCAAAAAGA
ACATAAATTGAATGGGAAGGTGATTGATCCTAAAAGGGCCAAAGCCATGAAAACAAAAGAGCCGGTTAAA
AAAATTTTTGTTGGTGG
